>Addgene plasmid #25214 | UBA05 (3H8V) | depositor partial sequence | sequence record 11688 | Author sequence
ATGGCATTGAAACGAATGGGAATTGTAAGCGACTATGAGAAAATCCGTACCTTTGCCGTAGCAATAGTAG
GTGTTGGTGGAGTAGGTAGTGTGACTGCTGAAATGCTGACAAGATGTGGCATTGGTAAGTTGCTACTCTT
TGATTATGACAAGGTGGAACTAGCCAATATGAATAGACTTTTCTTCCAACCTCATCAAGCAGGATTAAGT
AAAGTTCAAGCAGCAGAACATACTCTGAGGAACATTAATCCTGATGTTCTTTTTGAAGTACACAACTATA
ATATAACCACAGTGGAAAACTTTCAACATTTCATGGATAGAATAAGTAATGGTGGGTTAGAAGAAGGAAA
ACCTGTTGATCTAGTTCTTAGCTGTGTGGACAATTTTGAAGCTCGAATGACAATAAATACAGCTTGTAAT
GAACTTGGACAAACATGGATGGAATCTGGGGTCAGTGAAAATGCAGTTTCAGGGCATATACAGCTTATAA
TTCCTGGAGAATCTGCTTGTTTTGCGTGTGCTCCACCACTTGTAGTTGCTGCAAATATTGATGAAAAGAC
TCTGAAACGAGAAGGTGTTTGTGCAGCCAGTCTTCCTACCACTATGGGTGTGGTTGCTGGGATCTTAGTA
CAAAACGTGTTAAAGTTTCTGTTAAATTTTGGTACTGTTAGTTTTTACCTTGGATACAATGCAATGCAGG
ATTTTTTTCCTACTATGTCCATGAAGCCAAATCCTCAGTGTGATGACAGAAATTGCAGGAAGCAGCAGGA
GGAATATAAGAAAAAGGTAGCAGCACTGCCTAAACAAGAGGTTATACAA
