>Addgene plasmid #25214 | UBA05 (3H8V) | addgene partial sequence | sequence record 31294 | 25214 with T7
CCCTCTGAATATTTTGTTTACTTTAAGAAGGAGATATACCATGGGCAGCAGCCATCATCATCATCATCAC
AGCAGCGGCCTGGTTCCGCGTGGTAGTATGGCATTGAAACGAATGGGAATTGTAAGCGACTATGAGAAAA
TCCGTACCTTTGCCGTAGCAATAGTAGGTGTTGGTGGAGTAGGTAGTGTGACTGCTGAAATGCTGACAAG
ATGTGGCATTGGTAAGTTGCTACTCTTTGATTATGACAAGGTGGAACTAGCCAATATGAATAGACTTTTC
TTCCAACCTCATCAAGCAGGATTAAGTAAAGTTCAAGCAGCAGAACATACTCTGAGGAACATTAATCCTG
ATGTTCTTTTTGAAGTACACAACTATAATATAACCACAGTGGAAAACTTTCAACATTTCATGGATAGAAT
AAGTAATGGTGGGTTAGAAGAAGGAAAACCTGTTGATCTAGTTCTTAGCTGTGTGGACAATTTTGAAGCT
CGAATGACAATAAATACAGCTTGTAATGAACTTGGACAAACATGGATGGAATCTGGGGTCAGTGAAAATG
CAGTTTCAGGGCATATACAGCTTATAATTCCTGGAGAATCTGCTTGTTTTGCGTGTGCTCCACCACTTGT
AGTTGCTGCAAATATTGATGAAAAGACTCTGAAACGAGAAGGTGTTTGTGCAGCCAGTCTTCCTACCACT
ATGGGTGTGGTTGCTGGGATCTTAGTACAAAACGTGTTAAAGTTTCTGTTAAATTTTGGTACTGTTAGTT
TTTACCTTGGATACAATGCAATGCAGGATTTTTTTCCTACTATGTCCATGAAGCCAAATCCTCAGTGTGA
TGACAGAAATTGCAGGAAGCAGCAGGAGGAATATAAGAAAAAGGTAGCAGCACTGCCT
