[The description below was written by a language model from this plasmid's Addgene catalogue record.]
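Description:
UBA05 (3H8V) is a bacterial expression plasmid built on pET28a-LIC, a ligation-independent-cloning derivative of the pET28a vector produced by a structural genomics group. The backbone is listed at about 7.3 kb without insert, is maintained at low copy number in E. coli, and is selected with kanamycin. No feature table accompanies the record, so the promoter and origin are not explicitly stated. However, the T7 and T7-terminator sequencing primers are consistent with the usual pET arrangement, in which the insert lies between a T7 promoter and T7 terminator and is expressed in hosts that supply T7 RNA polymerase. DH5alpha is listed as the strain used for propagation.

The insert is an 819 bp fragment of human UBA5 (also known as UBE1DC1), which encodes the E1-type activating enzyme of the UFM1 ubiquitin-like modifier pathway. The fragment covers residues 57–329 rather than the full open reading frame, and the record notes that the construct may not be the complete ORF. A His tag is fused to the N terminus of the fragment, allowing the recombinant protein to be purified by immobilized metal affinity chromatography.

The plasmid was made to produce protein for structure determination, and the record links this fragment to the deposited crystal structure 3H8V. It is therefore suited to making this defined UBA5 fragment for crystallography or for biochemical and biophysical work. It is less suited to studies that need the full-length protein. The record indicates that distribution is limited to academic and nonprofit users.
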