Addgene plasmid #25214: UBA05 (3H8V)
Purpose: Bacterial expression for structure determination; may not be full ORF
Depositing lab: Cheryl Arrowsmith. Depositing organization: University of Toronto.
Backbone
  Vector backbone: pET28a-LIC
  Backbone manufacturer: SGC
  Backbone size w/o insert (bp): 7328
  Vector type: Bacterial Expression
Growth in bacteria
  Bacterial resistance: Kanamycin, 50 μg/mL
  Growth temperature: 37°C
  Growth strain: DH5alpha
  Copy number: Low Copy
Gene/Insert
  Gene/Insert name: uba05.057.329 (alt names: PDB: 3H8V; Uba5)
  Species: H. sapiens (human)
  Insert size (bp): 819
  Mutation: residues 57-329
  Entrez Gene: UBA5 (a.k.a. DEE44, EIEE44, SCAR24, THIFP1, UBE1DC1)
  Tag / fusion protein: His (N terminal on insert)
  Cloning method: Restriction Enzyme
  Sequencing primers: 5′ T7; 3′ T7-term
Terms and licenses: Academic/Nonprofit Terms; Industry Terms: Not Available to Industry
Depositor comments: PDB: 3H8V. http://www.thesgc.org/structures/3H8V/
How to cite: UBA05 (3H8V) was a gift from Cheryl Arrowsmith (Addgene plasmid # 25214 ; http://n2t.net/addgene:25214 ; RRID:Addgene_25214)
